>Addgene plasmid #212106 | pcDNA5/FRT/TO GABARAP(G116A)-mTagBFP2- GABARAP | addgene full sequence | sequence record 421631 | Addgene NGS Result
GACGGATCGGGAGATCTCCCGATCCCCTATGGTGCACTCTCAGTACAATCTGCTCTGATGCCGCATAGTT
AAGCCAGTATCTGCTCCCTGCTTGTGTGTTGGAGGTCGCTGAGTAGTGCGCGAGCAAAATTTAAGCTACA
ACAAGGCAAGGCTTGACCGACAATTGCATGAAGAATCTGCTTAGGGTTAGGCGTTTTGCGCTGCTTCGCG
ATGTACGGGCCAGATATACGCGTTGACATTGATTATTGACTAGTTATTAATAGTAATCAATTACGGGGTC
ATTAGTTCATAGCCCATATATGGAGTTCCGCGTTACATAACTTACGGTAAATGGCCCGCCTGGCTGACCG
CCCAACGACCCCCGCCCATTGACGTCAATAATGACGTATGTTCCCATAGTAACGCCAATAGGGACTTTCC
ATTGACGTCAATGGGTGGAGTATTTACGGTAAACTGCCCACTTGGCAGTACATCAAGTGTATCATATGCC
AAGTACGCCCCCTATTGACGTCAATGACGGTAAATGGCCCGCCTGGCATTATGCCCAGTACATGACCTTA
TGGGACTTTCCTACTTGGCAGTACATCTACGTATTAGTCATCGCTATTACCATGGTGATGCGGTTTTGGC
AGTACATCAATGGGCGTGGATAGCGGTTTGACTCACGGGGATTTCCAAGTCTCCACCCCATTGACGTCAA
TGGGAGTTTGTTTTGGCACCAAAATCAACGGGACTTTCCAAAATGTCGTAACAACTCCGCCCCATTGACG
CAAATGGGCGGTAGGCGTGTACGGTGGGAGGTCTATATAAGCAGAGCTCTCCCTATCAGTGATAGAGATC
TCCCTATCAGTGATAGAGATCGTCGACGAGCTCGTTTAGTGAACCGTCAGATCGCCTGGAGACGCCATCC
ACGCTGTTTTGACCTCCATAGAAGACACCGGGACCGATCCAGCCTCCGGACTCTAGCGTTTAAACGCAAC
C
[346 nt withheld, positions 982-1327]
CTCTGTCCGGATCAGATGGATCCATGGTGTCTAAGGGCGAAGAGCTGATTAAGGAGAACATGCACATGAA
GCTGTACATGGAGGGCACCGTGGACAACCATCACTTCAAGTGCACATCCGAGGGCGAAGGCAAGCCCTAC
GAGGGCACCCAGACCATGAGAATCAAGGTGGTCGAGGGCGGCCCTCTCCCCTTCGCCTTCGACATCCTGG
CTACTAGCTTCCTCTACGGCAGCAAGACCTTCATCAACCACACCCAGGGCATCCCCGACTTCTTCAAGCA
GTCCTTCCCTGAGGGCTTCACATGGGAGAGAGTCACCACATACGAAGACGGGGGCGTGCTGACCGCTACC
CAGGACACCAGCCTCCAGGACGGCTGCCTCATCTACAACGTCAAGATCAGAGGGGTGAACTTCACATCCA
ACGGCCCTGTGATGCAGAAGAAAACACTCGGCTGGGAGGCCTTCACCGAGACGCTGTACCCCGCTGACGG
CGGCCTGGAAGGCAGAAACGACATGGCCCTGAAGCTCGTGGGCGGGAGCCATCTGATCGCAAACGCCAAG
ACCACATATAGATCCAAGAAACCCGCTAAGAACCTCAAGATGCCTGGCGTCTACTATGTGGACTACAGAC
TGGAAAGAATCAAGGAGGCCAACAACGAGACCTACGTCGAGCAGCACGAGGTGGCAGTGGCCAGATACTG
CGACCTCCCTAGCAAACTGGGGCACAAGCTTAATTCCGGACTCAGATCTCGAGCT
[351 nt withheld, positions 2083-2433]
TAAGGGCCCACTTAAACCCGCTGATCAGCCTCGACTGTGCCTTCTAGTTGCCAGCCATCTGTTGTTTGCC
CCTCCCCCGTGCCTTCCTTGACCCTGGAAGGTGCCACTCCCACTGTCCTTTCCTAATAAAATGAGGAAAT
TGCATCGCATTGTCTGAGTAGGTGTCATTCTATTCTGGGGGGTGGGGTGGGGCAGGACAGCAAGGGGGAG
GATTGGGAAGACAATAGCAGGCATGCTGGGGATGCGGTGGGCTCTATGGCTTCTGAGGCGGAAAGAACCA
GCTGGGGCTCTAGGGGGTATCCCC
[124 nt withheld, positions 2738-2861]
C
[91 nt withheld, positions 2863-2953]
AGGGTGATGGTTCACGTACCTAGAAGTTCCTATTCCGAAGTTCCTATTCTCTAGAAAGTATAGGAACTTC
CTTGGCCAAAAAGCCTGAACTCACCGCGACGTCTGTCGAGAAGTTTCTGATCGAAAAGTTCGACAGCGTC
TCCGACCTGATGCAGCTCTCGGAGGGCGAAGAATCTCGTGCTTTCAGCTTCGATGTAGGAGGGCGTGGAT
ATGTCCTGCGGGTAAATAGCTGCGCCGATGGTTTCTACAAAGATCGTTATGTTTATCGGCACTTTGCATC
GGCCGCGCTCCCGATTCCGGAAGTGCTTGACATTGGGGAATTCAGCGAGAGCCTGACCTATTGCATCTCC
CGCCGTGCACAGGGTGTCACGTTGCAAGACCTGCCTGAAACCGAACTGCCCGCTGTTCTGCAGCCGGTCG
CGGAGGCCATGGATGCGATCGCTGCGGCCGATCTTAGCCAGACGAGCGGGTTCGGCCCATTCGGACCGCA
AGGAATCGGTCAATACACTACATGGCGTGATTTCATATGCGCGATTGCTGATCCCCATGTGTATCACTGG
CAAACTGTGATGGACGACACCGTCAGTGCGTCCGTCGCGCAGGCTCTCGATGAGCTGATGCTTTGGGCCG
AGGACTGCCCCGAAGTCCGGCACCTCGTGCACGCGGATTTCGGCTCCAACAATGTCCTGACGGACAATGG
CCGCATAACAGCGGTCATTGACTGGAGCGAGGCGATGTTCGGGGATTCCCAATACGAGGTCGCCAACATC
TTCTTCTGGAGGCCGTGGTTGGCTTGTATGGAGCAGCAGACGCGCTACTTCGAGCGGAGGCATCCGGAGC
TTGCAGGATCGCCGCGGCTCCGGGCGTATATGCTCCGCATTGGTCTTGACCAACTCTATCAGAGCTTGGT
TGACGGCAATTTCGATGATGCAGCTTGGGCGCAGGGTCGATGCGACGCAATCGTCCGATCCGGAGCCGGG
ACTGTCGGGCGTACACAAATCGCCCGCAGAAGCGCGGCCGTCTGGACCGATGGCTGTGTAGAAGTACTCG
CCGATAGTGGAAACCGACGCCCCAGCACTCGTCCGAGGGCAAAGGAATAGCACGTACTACGAGATTTCGA
TTCCACCGCCGCCTTCTATGAAAGGTTGGGCTTCGGAATCGTTTTCCGGGACGCCGGCTGGATGATCCTC
CAGCGCGGGGATCTCATGCTGGAGTTCTTCGCCCACCCCAACTTGTTTATTGCAGCTTATAATGGTTACA
AATAAAGCAATAGCATCACAAATTTCACAAATAAAGCATTTTTTTCACTGCATTCTAGTTGTGGTTTGTC
CAAACTCATCAATGTATCTTATCATGTCTGTATACCGTCGACCTCTAGCTAGAGCTTGGCGTAATCATGG
TCATAGCTGTTTCCTGTGTGAAATTGTTATCCGCTCACAATTCCACACAACATACGAGCCGGAAGCATAA
AGTGTAAAGCCTGGGGTGCCTAATGAGTGAGCTAACTCACATTAATTGCGTTGCGCTCACTGCCCGCTTT
CCAGTCGGGAAACCTGTCGTGCCAGCTGCATTAATGAATCGGCCAACGCGCGGGGAGAGGCGGTTTGCGT
ATTGGGCGCTCTTCCGCTTCCTCGCTCACTGACTCGCTGCGCTCGGTCGTTCGGCTGCGGCGAGCGGTAT
CAGCTCACTCAAAGGCGGTAATACGGTTATCCACAGAATCAGGGGATAACGCAGGAAAGAACATGTGAGC
AAAAGGCCAGCAAAAGGCCAGGAACCGTAAAAAGGCCGCGTTGCTGGCGTTTTTCCATAGGCTCCGCCCC
CCTGACGAGCATCACAAAAATCGACGCTCAAGTCAGAGGTGGCGAAACCCGACAGGACTATAAAGATACC
AGGCGTTTCCCCCTGGAAGCTCCCTCGTGCGCTCTCCTGTTCCGACCCTGCCGCTTACCGGATACCTGTC
CGCCTTTCTCCCTTCGGGAAGCGTGGCGCTTTCTCATAGCTCACGCTGTAGGTATCTCAGTTCGGTGTAG
GTCGTTCGCTCCAAGCTGGGCTGTGTGCACGAACCCCCCGTTCAGCCCGACCGCTGCGCCTTATCCGGTA
ACTATCGTCTTGAGTCCAACCCGGTAAGACACGACTTATCGCCACTGGCAGCAGCCACTGGTAACAGGAT
TAGCAGAGCGAGGTATGTAGGCGGTGCTACAGAGTTCTTGAAGTGGTGGCCTAACTACGGCTACACTAGA
AGAACAGTATTTGGTATCTGCGCTCTGCTGAAGCCAGTTACCTTCGGAAAAAGAGTTGGTAGCTCTTGAT
CCGGCAAACAAACCACCGCTGGTAGCGGTGGTTTTTTTGTTTGCAAGCAGCAGATTACGCGCAGAAAAAA
AGGATCTCAAGAAGATCCTTTGATCTTTTCTACGGGGTCTGACGCTCAGTGGAACGAAAACTCACGTTAA
GGGATTTTGGTCATGAGATTATCAAAAAGGATCTTCACCTAGATCCTTTTAAATTAAAAATGAAGTTTTA
AATCAATCTAAAGTATATATGAGTAAACTTGGTCTGACAGTTACCAATGCTTAATCAGTGAGGCACCTAT
CTCAGCGATCTGTCTATTTCGTTCATCCATAGTTGCCTGACTCCCCGTCGTGTAGATAACTACGATACGG
GAGGGCTTACCATCTGGCCCCAGTGCTGCAATGATACCGCGAGACCCACGCTCACCGGCTCCAGATTTAT
CAGCAATAAACCAGCCAGCCGGAGGGGCCGAGCGCAGAAGTGGTCCTGCAACTTTATCCGCCTCCATCCA
GTCTATTAATTGTTGCCGGGAAGCTAGAGTAAGTAGTTCGCCAGTTAATAGTTTGCGCAACGTTGTTGCC
ATTGCTACAGGCATCGTGGTGTCACGCTCGTCGTTTGGTATGGCTTCATTCAGCTCCGGTTCCCAACGAT
CAAGGCGAGTTACATGATCCCCCATGTTGTGCAAAAAAGCGGTTAGCTCCTTCGGTCCTCCGATCGTTGT
CAGAAGTAAGTTGGCCGCAGTGTTATCACTCATGGTTATGGCAGCACTGCATAATTCTCTTACTGTCATG
CCATCCGTAAGATGCTTTTCTGTGACTGGTGAGTACTCAACCAAGTCATTCTGAGAATAGTGTATGCGGC
GACCGAGTTGCTCTTGCCCGGCGTCAATACGGGATAATACCGCGCCACATAGCAGAACTTTAAAAGTGCT
CATCATTGGAAAACGTTCTTCGGGGCGAAAACTCTCAAGGATCTTACCGCTGTTGAGATCCAGTTCGATG
TAACCCACTCGTGCACCCAACTGATCTTCAGCATCTTTTACTTTCACCAGCGTTTCTGGGTGAGCAAAAA
CAGGAAGGCAAAATGCCGCAAAAAAGGGAATAAGGGCGACACGGAAATGTTGAATACTCATACTCTTCCT
TTTTCAATATTATTGAAGCATTTATCAGGGTTATTGTCTCATGAGCGGATACATATTTGAATGTATTTAG
AAAAATAAACAAATAGGGGTTCCGCGCACATTTCCCCGAAAAGTGCCACCTGACGTC
Features (pLannotate 1.2.2; 24 found; start..end, strand, type, name):
     28..80      -  misc_feature   bom (fragment): basis of mobility region from pBR322
    235..614     +  enhancer       CMV enhancer: human cytomegalovirus immediate early enhancer
    615..818     +  promoter       CMV promoter: human cytomegalovirus (CMV) immediate early promoter
    820..839     +  promoter       PLtetO-1 promoter (fragment): modified phage lambda PL promoter with tet operator sites (Lutz and Bujard, 1997)
    841..860     +  promoter       PLtetO-1 promoter (fragment): modified phage lambda PL promoter with tet operator sites (Lutz and Bujard, 1997)
    868..901     +  promoter       TRE3GV promoter (fragment): 3rd-generation Tet-responsive promoter that can be activated by binding of Tet-On® 3G, optimized for retroviral and lentiviral vectors
    982..1332    +  CDS            GABARAP (sequence partly withheld): GBRAP_HUMAN - Also known as FLC3B. Experimental evidence at protein level: Swiss-Prot protein existence level 1. Ubiquitin-like modifier that plays a role in intracellular transport of GABA(A) receptors and its interaction with the cytoskeleton (PubMed:9892355). Involved in autophagy: while LC3s are involved in elongation of the phagophore membrane, the GABARAP/GATE-16 subfamily is essential for a later stage in autophagosome maturation (PubMed:15169837, PubMed:20562859, PubMed:22948227). Through its interaction with the reticulophagy receptor TEX264, participates in the remodeling of subdomai
   1351..2061    +  CDS            mTagBFP2: mTagBFP2 is a basic (constitutively fluorescent) blue fluorescent protein published in 2011, derived from Entacmaea quadricolor. It is reported to be a very rapidly-maturing monomer with very low acid sensitivity.
   2062..2082    +  misc_feature   MCS (fragment): multiple cloning site
   2083..2433    +  CDS            GABARAP (sequence withheld): GBRAP_HUMAN - Also known as FLC3B. Experimental evidence at protein level: Swiss-Prot protein existence level 1. Ubiquitin-like modifier that plays a role in intracellular transport of GABA(A) receptors and its interaction with the cytoskeleton (PubMed:9892355). Involved in autophagy: while LC3s are involved in elongation of the phagophore membrane, the GABARAP/GATE-16 subfamily is essential for a later stage in autophagosome maturation (PubMed:15169837, PubMed:20562859, PubMed:22948227). Through its interaction with the reticulophagy receptor TEX264, participates in the remodeling of subdomai
   2468..2692    +  polyA_signal   bGH poly(A) signal: bovine growth hormone polyadenylation signal
   2696..2717    +  promoter       SV40 promoter (fragment): SV40 enhancer and early promoter
   2738..2971    +  rep_origin     f1 ori (fragment) (sequence partly withheld): f1 bacteriophage origin of replication; arrow indicates direction of (+) strand synthesis
   2976..3023    +  protein_bind   FRT: FLP-mediated recombination occurs in the 8-bp core sequence TCTAGAAA (Turan and Bode, 2011). FLP recombinase from the Saccharomyces cerevisiae 2μ plasmid
   3031..4053    +  CDS            HygR: aminoglycoside phosphotransferase from E. coli; aph(4)-Ia; confers resistance to hygromycin
   4063..4188    +  CDS            ble (fragment): BLE_KLEPN - Experimental evidence at protein level: Swiss-Prot protein existence level 1. Binding protein with a strong affinity to the bleomycin family of antibiotics. Binds to CL990; an antimitotic-antibiotic compound. From Klebsiella pneumoniae.
   4183..4304    +  polyA_signal   SV40 poly(A) signal: SV40 polyadenylation signal
   4377..4393    -  protein_bind   lac operator: The lac repressor binds to the lac operator to inhibit transcription in E. coli. This inhibition can be relieved by adding lactose or isopropyl-β-D-thiogalactopyranoside (IPTG). lac repressor encoded by lacI
   4401..4431    -  promoter       lac promoter: promoter for the E. coli lac operon
   4446..4467    -  protein_bind   CAP binding site: CAP binding activates transcription in the presence of cAMP. E. coli catabolite activator protein
   4480..4572    -  CDS            lacI (fragment): lac repressor; lacI; The lac repressor binds to the lac operator to inhibit transcription in E. coli. This inhibition can be relieved by adding lactose or isopropyl-β-D-thiogalactopyranoside (IPTG).
   4755..5343    -  rep_origin     ori: high-copy-number ColE1/pMB1/pBR322/pUC origin of replication
   5514..6374    -  CDS            AmpR: β-lactamase; bla; confers resistance to ampicillin, carbenicillin, and related antibiotics
   6375..6479    -  promoter       AmpR promoter: bla
