[The description below was written by a language model from this plasmid's Addgene catalogue record and pLannotate feature annotations shown in this document.]
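Description:
pcDNA5/FRT/TO GABARAP(G116A)-mTagBFP2-GABARAP is a 6.5 kb mammalian expression plasmid built on a modified Thermo Fisher pcDNA5/FRT/TO backbone, in which most of the multiple cloning site was replaced by a short PmeI/PspOMI (ApaI) stretch and a second PmeI site was removed. It is propagated in E. coli through a high-copy ColE1/pUC-type origin with ampicillin selection (AmpR under its own bla promoter). For mammalian cells it carries an FRT site placed directly upstream of a hygromycin resistance coding sequence followed by an SV40 poly(A) signal. This arrangement is typical of FLP-mediated single-copy integration into a host line bearing a matching FRT target, where recombination allows hygromycin selection of isogenic stable cells.

The payload is a 1,461 bp open reading frame encoding a "split tandem": human GABARAP, then the monomeric blue fluorescent protein mTagBFP2 (derived from Entacmaea quadricolor), then a second GABARAP copy joined through a short linker. The upstream GABARAP carries G116A, recorded as rendering that copy lipidation deficient; no mutation is recorded for the downstream copy. Expression is driven by the CMV enhancer/promoter, and the short tet operator-like fragments annotated immediately after it correspond to the TetO2 elements of the "TO" backbone. These make transcription tetracycline/doxycycline-inducible in cells expressing Tet repressor and constitutive otherwise. A bGH poly(A) signal terminates the transcript.

The associated publication indicates that the construct serves as a fluorescent GABARAP tandem for live-cell imaging, used to monitor avidity-driven association of GABARAP with microtubules.
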