Addgene plasmid #212106: pcDNA5/FRT/TO GABARAP(G116A)-mTagBFP2- GABARAP
Purpose: Expression of GABARAP split tandem protein with mTagBFP2
Depositing lab: Dieter Willbold. Depositing organization: Forschungszentrum Juelich GmbH. Publication: Highlighting the hidden: monitoring the avidity-driven association of a fluorescent GABARAP tandem with microtubules in living cells. Uffing A, Gold L, Gensch T, Weiergraber OH, Hoffmann S, Willbold D. Autophagy Rep. 2024 May 16;3(1):2348899. doi: 10.1080/27694127.2024.2348899. eCollection 2024. PubMed 40395516.
Backbone
  Vector backbone: pcDNA5/FRT/TO
  Backbone manufacturer: Thermo Fisher
  Backbone size w/o insert (bp): 5049
  Total vector size (bp): 6510
  Modifications to backbone: Part of MCS removed (TTAAGCTTGGTACCGAGCTCGGATCCACTAGTCCAGTGTGGTGGAATTCTGCAGATATCCAGCACAGTGGCGGCCGCTCGAGTCTAGA), --> PmeI site followed by PspOMI site (TTTAAACGGGCCC), second PmeI site removed (gt --> ac) downstream of ApaI site
  Vector type: Mammalian Expression
  Selectable markers: Hygromycin
Growth in bacteria
  Bacterial resistance: Ampicillin, 100 μg/mL
  Growth temperature: 37°C
  Growth strain: DH5alpha
  Copy number: High Copy
Gene/Insert
  Gene/Insert name: GABARAP(G116A)-mTagBFP2-GABARAP
  Species: H. sapiens (human); Entacmaea quadricolor
  Insert size (bp): 1461
  Mutation: G116A (lipidation deficiency) of upstream GABARAP
  Entrez Gene: GABARAP (a.k.a. ATG8A, GABARAP-a, MM46)
  Promoter: CMV
  Tag / fusion protein: mTagBFP2
  Cloning method: Restriction Enzyme; 5′ cloning site PmeI (not destroyed); 3′ cloning site ApaI (not destroyed)
  Sequencing primers: 5′ CMV-fw; 3′ bGH-rev* (GACACCTACTCAGACAATGCG)
Terms and licenses: Academic/Nonprofit Terms; Industry Terms: Not Available to Industry
How to cite: pcDNA5/FRT/TO GABARAP(G116A)-mTagBFP2- GABARAP was a gift from Dieter Willbold (Addgene plasmid # 212106 ; http://n2t.net/addgene:212106 ; RRID:Addgene_212106)
